Addgene plasmid #193183: AAV-PB-SRT-tdTomato_BC18
Purpose: Barcoded piggyBac self-reporting transposon with tdTomato marker in AAV backbone
Depositing lab: Rob Mitra. Depositing organization: Washington University in Saint Louis. Publication: Measuring transcription factor binding and gene expression using barcoded self-reporting transposon calling cards and transcriptomes. Lalli M, Yen A, Thopte U, Dong F, Moudgil A, Chen X, Milbrandt J, Dougherty JD, Mitra RD. NAR Genom Bioinform. 2022 Aug 31;4(3):lqac061. doi: 10.1093/nargab/lqac061. eCollection 2022 Sep. PubMed 36062164.
Backbone
  Vector backbone: AAV-PB-SRT-tdTomato
  Vector type: AAV
Growth in bacteria
  Bacterial resistance: Ampicillin, 100 μg/mL
  Growth temperature: 37°C
  Growth strain: NEB Stable
  Copy number: High Copy
Gene/Insert
  Gene/Insert name: Barcoded piggyBac tdTomato SRT
  Species: H. sapiens (human)
  Mutation: Barcode: GGAA
  Cloning method: Gibson Cloning
Terms and licenses: Academic/Nonprofit Terms; Industry Terms: Not Available to Industry
How to cite: AAV-PB-SRT-tdTomato_BC18 was a gift from Rob Mitra (Addgene plasmid # 193183 ; http://n2t.net/addgene:193183 ; RRID:Addgene_193183)
