[The description below was written by a language model from this plasmid's Addgene catalogue record and pLannotate feature annotations shown in this document.]
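Description:
AAV-PB-SRT-tdTomato_BC18 is an AAV transfer plasmid of about 6.5 kb carrying a barcoded piggyBac self-reporting transposon (SRT) marked with tdTomato. It is maintained in E. coli through a high-copy ColE1/pUC-type origin and selected with ampicillin via the β-lactamase gene. The recombination-deficient growth strain listed in the record is consistent with the need to keep the repeat-rich AAV2 inverted terminal repeats intact. The two ITRs flank the payload, so the region between them can be packaged into recombinant AAV for delivery to mammalian cells. Small annotated fragments in the backbone (M13 ori, lacZα, lacI, RSF ori, T7 promoter) appear to be cloning-vector remnants or short automated matches rather than functional parts.

Between the ITRs, the annotation shows a short CMV enhancer fragment, then the human EF-1α core promoter with portions of its intron A driving the tdTomato coding sequence. Downstream are a hammerhead ribozyme match, a short 5S rRNA-like hit and a fragment of the bGH polyadenylation signal. The piggyBac terminal repeats and the four-nucleotide barcode that distinguishes this BC18 version are not called by the feature table, so their positions cannot be given from this record.

In a self-reporting transposon, the reporter transcript generally lacks its own terminator inside the transposon. After piggyBac-mediated insertion, transcription therefore reads through into flanking genomic DNA, and insertion sites can be recovered from RNA. The ribozyme outside the transposon plausibly destabilises transcripts from unintegrated copies, though the record does not say so. According to the catalogue entry and its associated publication, the construct is used in "calling cards" experiments that record transcription factor binding alongside gene expression. The barcodes allow samples or replicates to be told apart.
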