Features (pLannotate 1.2.2; 21 found; start..end, strand, type, name):
     44..78      -  promoter       AmpR promoter (fragment): bla
    104..235     -  rep_origin     M13 ori (fragment): M13 bacteriophage origin of replication; arrow indicates direction of (+) strand synthesis
    256..412     -  CDS            lacZα (fragment): LacZα fragment of β-galactosidase; lacZ fragment
    421..439     +  promoter       T7 promoter: promoter for bacteriophage T7 RNA polymerase
    475..605     -  repeat_region  AAV2 ITR (fragment): inverted terminal repeat of adeno-associated virus serotype 2 inverted
    624..733     +  enhancer       CMV enhancer (fragment): human cytomegalovirus immediate early enhancer
    987..1005    -  misc_feature   MCS (fragment): pBluescript multiple cloning site
   1075..1286    +  promoter       EF-1α core promoter: core promoter for human elongation factor EF-1α
   1287..1400    +  intron         EF-1α intron A (fragment): intron upstream of the start codon of human EF-1α
   2026..2229    +  intron         EF-1α intron A: truncated intron upstream of the start codon of human EF-1α
   2250..3679    +  CDS            tdTomato (fragment): tandem dimeric (pseudo-monomeric) derivative of DsRed (Shaner et al., 2004) mammalian codon-optimized
   4123..4175    +  ncRNA          Hammerhead 1: Accession: RF00163 - Hammerhead ribozyme (type I)
   4216..4334    +  ncRNA          5S rRNA: Accession: RF00001 - 5S ribosomal RNA
   4361..4383    +  polyA_signal   bGH poly(A) signal (fragment): bovine growth hormone polyadenylation signal
   4406..4536    +  repeat_region  AAV2 ITR (fragment): inverted terminal repeat of adeno-associated virus serotype 2 inverted
   4571..4618    -  CDS            lacI (fragment): lac repressor; lacI; The lac repressor binds to the lac operator to inhibit transcription in E. coli. This inhibition can be relieved by adding lactose or isopropyl-β-D-thiogalactopyranoside (IPTG).
   4655..4695    -  rep_origin     RSF ori (fragment): Plasmids containing the RSF 1030 origin of replication can be propagated in E. coli cells that contain additional plasmids with compatible origins.
   4717..4760    +  terminator     rrnB T1 terminator: Escherichia coli rrnB; transcription terminator T1 from the E. coli rrnB gene
   4817..5405    -  rep_origin     ori: high-copy-number ColE1/pMB1/pBR322/pUC origin of replication
   5576..6436    -  CDS            AmpR: β-lactamase; bla; confers resistance to ampicillin, carbenicillin, and related antibiotics
   6437..6500    -  promoter       AmpR promoter: bla
>Addgene plasmid #193183 | AAV-PB-SRT-tdTomato_BC18 | addgene full sequence | sequence record 378899 | Addgene NGS Result
GCTAATAACAGGCCTGCTGGTAATCGCAGGCCTTTTTATTTGGTGTATTTAGAAAAATAAACAAATAGGG
GTTCCGCGCACATTTCCCCGAAAAGTGCCACCTAAATTGTAAGCGTTAATATTTTGTTAAAATTCGCGTT
AAATTTTTGTTAAATCAGCTCATTTTTTAACCAATAGGCCGAAATCGGCAAAATCCCTTATAAATCAAAA
GAATAGACCGAGATAGGGTTGAGTGGCCGCTACAGGGCGCTCCCATTCGCCATTCAGGCTGCGCAACTGT
TGGGAAGGGCGTTTCGGTGCGGGCCTCTTCGCTATTACGCCAGCTGGCGAAAGGGGGATGTGCTGCAAGG
CGATTAAGTTGGGTAACGCCAGGGTTTTCCCAGTCACGACGTTGTAAAACGACGGCCAGTGAGCGCGACG
TAATACGACTCACTATAGGGCGAATTGTAGGCGGAAGGCCGTCAAGGCCGCATGGCTGCGCGCTCGCTCG
CTCACTGAGGCCGCCCGGGCAAAGCCCGGGCGTCGGGCGACCTTTGGTCGCCCGGCCTCAGTGAGCGAGC
GAGCGCGCAGAGAGGGAGTGGCCAACTCCATCACTAGGGGTTCCTATTGACGTCAGATCGCTAAATAATG
ACGTATGTTCCCATAGTAACGCCAATAGGGACTTTCCATTGACGTCAATGGGTGGAGTATTTACGGTAAA
CTGCCCACTTGGCAGTACATCAAGTGTATCATACGTCAAGGCCGCATTTAACCCTAGAAAGATAATCATA
TTGTGACGTACGTTAAAGATAATCATGTGTAAAATTGACGCATGTGTTTTATCGGTCTGTATATCGAGGT
TTATTTATTAATTTGAATAGATATTAAGTTTTATTATATTTACACTTACATACTAATAATAAATTCAACA
AACAATTTATTTATGTTTATTTATTTATTAAAAAAAACAAAAACTCAAAATTTCTTCTATAAAGTAACAA
AACTTTTATCGAATTCCTGCAGCCCAGCTTGATCTTAGGTCCCTCGACGAATTCTCTAGAGAAGAGCATG
CGTGAGGCTCCGGTGCCCGTCAGTGGGCAGAGCGCACATCGCCCACAGTCCCCGAGAAGTTGGGGGGAGG
GGTCGGCAATTGAACCGGTGCCTAGAGAAGGTGGCGCGGGGTAAACTGGGAAAGTGATGTCGTGTACTGG
CTCCGCCTTTTTCCCGAGGGTGGGGGAGAACCGTATATAAGTGCAGTAGTCGCCGTGAACGTTCTTTTTC
GCAACGGGTTTGCCGCCAGAACACAGGTAAGTGCCGTGTGTGGTTCCCGCGGGCCTGGCCTCTTTACGGG
TTATGGCCCTTGCGTGCCTTGAATTACTTCCACGCCCCTGGCTGCAGTACGTGATTCTTGATCCCGAGCT
TCGGGTTGGAAGTGGGTGGGAGAGTTCGAGGCCTTGCGCTTAAGGAGCCCCTTCGCCTCGTGCTTGAGTT
GAGGCCTGGCTTGGGCGCTGGGGCCGCCGCGTGCGAATCTGGTGGCACCTTCGCGCCTGTCTCGCTGCTT
TCGATAAGTCTCTAGCCATTTAAAATTTTTGATGACCTGCTGCGACGCTTTTTTTCTGGCAAGATAGTCT
TGTAAATGCGGGCCAAGATCTGCACACTGGTATTTCGGTTTTTGGGGCCGCGGGCGGCGACGGGGCCCGT
GCGTCCCAGCGCACATGTTCGGCGAGGCGGGGCCTGCGAGCGCGGCCACCGAGAATCGGACGGGGGTAGT
CTCAAGCTGGCCGGCCTGCTCTGGTGCCTGGCCTCGCGCCGCCGTGTATCGCCCCGCCCTGGGCGGCAAG
GCTGGCCCGGTCGGCACCAGTTGCGTGAGCGGAAAGATGGCCGCTTCCCGGCCCTGCTGCAGGGAGCTCA
AAATGGAGGACGCGGCGCTCGGGAGAGCGGGCGGGTGAGTCACCCACACAAAGGAAAAGGGCCTTTCCGT
CCTCAGCCGTCGCTTCATGTGACTCCACGGAGTACCGGGCGCCGTCCAGGCACCTCGATTAGTTCTCGAG
CTTTTGGAGTACGTCGTCTTTAGGTTGGGGGGAGGGGTTTTATGCGATGGAGTTTCCCCACACTGAGTGG
GTGGAGACTGAAGTTAGGCCAGCTTGGCACTTGATGTAATTCTCCTTGGAATTTGCCCTTTTTGAGTTTG
GATCTTGGTTCATTCTCAAGCCTCAGACAGTGGTTCAAAGTTTTTTTCTTCCATTTCAGGTGTCGTGAAA
ACTACGCCAATGGTGAGCAAGGGCGAGGAGGTCATCAAAGAGTTCATGCGCTTCAAGGTGCGCATGGAGG
GCTCCATGAACGGCCACGAGTTCGAGATCGAGGGCGAGGGCGAGGGCCGCCCCTACGAGGGCACCCAGGC
CGCCAAGCTGAAGGTGACCAAGGGCGGCCCCCTGCCCTTCGCCTGGGACATCCTGTCCCCCCAGTTCATG
TACGGCTCCAAGGCGTACGTGAAGCACCCCGCCGACATCCCCGATTACAAGAAGCTGTCCTTCCCCGAGG
GCTTCAAGTGGGAGCGCGTGATGAACTTCGAGGACGGCGGTCTGGTGACCGTGACCCAGGACTCCTCCCT
GCAGGACGGCACGCTGATCTACAAGGTGAAGATGCGCGGCACCAACTTCCCCCCCGACGGCCCCGTAATG
CAGAAGAAGACCATGGGCTGGGAGGCCTCCACCGAGCGCCTGTACCCCCGCGACGGCGTGCTGAAGGGCG
AGATCCACCAGGCCCTGAAGCTGAAGGACGGCGGCCACTACCTGGTGGAGTTCAAGACCATCTACATGGC
CAAGAAGCCCGTGCAACTGCCCGGCTACTACTACGTGGACACCAAGCTGGACATCACCTCCCACAACGAG
GACTACACCATCGTGGAACAGTACGAGCGCTCCGAGGGCCGCCACCACCTGTTCCTGGGGCATGGCACCG
GCAGCACCGGCAGCGGCAGCTCCGGCACCGCCTCCTCCGAGGACAACAACATGGCCGTCATCAAAGAGTT
CATGCGCTTCAAGGTGCGCATGGAGGGCTCCATGAACGGCCACGAGTTCGAGATCGAGGGCGAGGGCGAG
GGCCGCCCCTACGAGGGCACCCAGACCGCCAAGCTGAAGGTGACCAAGGGCGGCCCCCTGCCCTTCGCCT
GGGACATCCTGTCCCCCCAGTTCATGTACGGCTCCAAGGCGTACGTGAAGCACCCCGCCGACATCCCCGA
TTACAAGAAGCTGTCCTTCCCCGAGGGCTTCAAGTGGGAGCGCGTGATGAACTTCGAGGACGGCGGTCTG
GTGACCGTGACCCAGGACTCCTCCCTGCAGGACGGCACGCTGATCTACAAGGTGAAGATGCGCGGCACCA
ACTTCCCCCCCGACGGCCCCGTAATGCAGAAGAAGACCATGGGCTGGGAGGCCTCCACCGAGCGCCTGTA
CCCCCGCGACGGCGTGCTGAAGGGCGAGATCCACCAGGCCCTGAAGCTGAAGGACGGCGGCCACTACCTG
GTGGAGTTCAAGACCATCTACATGGCCAAGAAGCCCGTGCAACTGCCCGGCTACTACTACGTGGACACCA
AGCTGGACATCACCTCCCACAACGAGGACTACACCATCGTGGAACAGTACGAGCGCTCCGAGGGCCGCCA
CCACCTGTTCCTGTACGGCATGGACGAGCTGTACAAGTAATCGATAACAACTCGAGTACCGGCTTAAGTG
ATAGATCGGAAGAGCGGTTCAGCAGGAATGCCGAGACCGGTTTAAACTCAGTGTCCATAGCGACGCCGGC
GCGATAAGCTATCTATAACAAGAAAATATATATATAATAAGTTATCACGTAAGTAGAACATGAAATAACA
ATATAATTATCGTATGAGTTAAATCTTAAAAGTCACGTAAAAGATAATCATGCGTCATTTTGACTCACGC
GGTCGTTATAGTTCAAAATCAGTGACACTTACCGCATTGACAAGCACGCCTCACGGGAGCTCCAAGCGGC
GACTGAGATGTCCTAAATGCACAGCGACGGATTCGCGCTATTTAGAAAGAGAGAGCAATATTTCAAGAAT
GCATGCGTCAATTTTACGCAGACTATCTTTGGAAGGTTAAGAGCTCATCTGAGATGCAGGTACATCCCAC
TGATGAGTCCCAAATAGGACGAAACGCGCTTCGGTGCGTCTGGGATTCCACTGCTATCCACGCGGCCGCA
CGGCATTACGTTAGACGTCTAGGCCACACCACCCTGAAGGCGCCTGCTCGCCTCTGATCTGTTGAAGCTA
AGCAGGGTCGGTCCTGGTTAGTACTTGGATGGGACTCCGCCTGGTAATAGCCGGTACCGTAGGCTTGCAT
GGTCATAGCTGTTTCCTTGCGCTGGGGATGCGGTGGGCTCTATAGAGAGTCGATCGTGTGATCGAAGGAA
CCCCTAGTGATGGAGTTGGCCACTCCCTCTCTGCGCGCTCGCTCGCTCACTGAGGCCGGGCGACCAAAGG
TCGCCCGACGCCCGGGCTTTGCCCGGGCGGCCTCAGTGAGCGAGCGAGCGCGCAGCATGTAGAGACTGGG
CCTCATGGGCCTTCCGCCTATCACTGCCCGCTTTCCAGTCGGGAAACCTGTCGTGCCAGCTGCATTAACA
TGGTCATAGCTGTTTCCTTGCGTATTGGGCGCTCTCCGCTTCCTCGCTCACTGACTCGCTGCGCTCGGTC
GTTCGGGTAAAGCCTGGGGTGCCTAAATAAAACGAAAGGCCCAGTCTTCCGACTGAGCCTTTCGTTTTAT
TGAGCAAAAGGCCAGCAAAAGGCCAGGAACCGTAAAAAGGCCGCGTTGCTGGCGTTTTTCCATAGGCTCC
GCCCCCCTGACGAGCATCACAAAAATCGACGCTCAAGTCAGAGGTGGCGAAACCCGACAGGACTATAAAG
ATACCAGGCGTTTCCCCCTGGAAGCTCCCTCGTGCGCTCTCCTGTTCCGACCCTGCCGCTTACCGGATAC
CTGTCCGCCTTTCTCCCTTCGGGAAGCGTGGCGCTTTCTCATAGCTCACGCTGTAGGTATCTCAGTTCGG
TGTAGGTCGTTCGCTCCAAGCTGGGCTGTGTGCACGAACCCCCCGTTCAGCCCGACCGCTGCGCCTTATC
CGGTAACTATCGTCTTGAGTCCAACCCGGTAAGACACGACTTATCGCCACTGGCAGCAGCCACTGGTAAC
AGGATTAGCAGAGCGAGGTATGTAGGCGGTGCTACAGAGTTCTTGAAGTGGTGGCCTAACTACGGCTACA
CTAGAAGAACAGTATTTGGTATCTGCGCTCTGCTGAAGCCAGTTACCTTCGGAAAAAGAGTTGGTAGCTC
TTGATCCGGCAAACAAACCACCGCTGGTAGCGGTGGTTTTTTTGTTTGCAAGCAGCAGATTACGCGCAGA
AAAAAAGGATCTCAAGAAGATCCTTTGATCTTTTCTACGGGGTCTGACGCTCAGTGGAACGAAAACTCAC
GTTAAGGGATTTTGGTCATGAGATTATCAAAAAGGATCTTCACCTAGATCCTTTTAAATTAAAAATGAAG
TTTTAAATCAATCTAAAGTATATATGAGTAAACTTGGTCTGACAGTTACCAATGCTTAATCAGTGAGGCA
CCTATCTCAGCGATCTGTCTATTTCGTTCATCCATAGTTGCCTGACTCCCCGTCGTGTAGATAACTACGA
TACGGGAGGGCTTACCATCTGGCCCCAGTGCTGCAATGATACCGCGAGAACCACGCTCACCGGCTCCAGA
TTTATCAGCAATAAACCAGCCAGCCGGAAGGGCCGAGCGCAGAAGTGGTCCTGCAACTTTATCCGCCTCC
ATCCAGTCTATTAATTGTTGCCGGGAAGCTAGAGTAAGTAGTTCGCCAGTTAATAGTTTGCGCAACGTTG
TTGCCATTGCTACAGGCATCGTGGTGTCACGCTCGTCGTTTGGTATGGCTTCATTCAGCTCCGGTTCCCA
ACGATCAAGGCGAGTTACATGATCCCCCATGTTGTGCAAAAAAGCGGTTAGCTCCTTCGGTCCTCCGATC
GTTGTCAGAAGTAAGTTGGCCGCAGTGTTATCACTCATGGTTATGGCAGCACTGCATAATTCTCTTACTG
TCATGCCATCCGTAAGATGCTTTTCTGTGACTGGTGAGTACTCAACCAAGTCATTCTGAGAATAGTGTAT
GCGGCGACCGAGTTGCTCTTGCCCGGCGTCAATACGGGATAATACCGCGCCACATAGCAGAACTTTAAAA
GTGCTCATCATTGGAAAACGTTCTTCGGGGCGAAAACTCTCAAGGATCTTACCGCTGTTGAGATCCAGTT
CGATGTAACCCACTCGTGCACCCAACTGATCTTCAGCATCTTTTACTTTCACCAGCGTTTCTGGGTGAGC
AAAAACAGGAAGGCAAAATGCCGCAAAAAAGGGAATAAGGGCGACACGGAAATGTTGAATACTCATACTC
TTCCTTTTTCAATATTATTGAAGCATTTATCAGGGTTATTGTCTCATGAGCGGATACATATTTGAA
